>Addgene plasmid #80664 | pENTR-SYNZIP8 | depositor full sequence | sequence record 165539 | pENTR-SYNZIP8 sequence 2742 bps
CTTTCCTGCGTTATCCCCTGATTCTGTGGATAACCGTATTACCGCCTTTGAGTGAGCTGATACCGCTCGC
CGCAGCCGAACGACCGAGCGCAGCGAGTCAGTGAGCGAGGAAGCGGAAGAGCGCCCAATACGCAAACCGC
CTCTCCCCGCGCGTTGGCCGATTCATTAATGCAGCTGGCACGACAGGTTTCCCGACTGGAAAGCGGGCAG
TGAGCGCAACGCAATTAATACGCGTACCGCTAGCCAGGAAGAGTTTGTAGAAACGCAAAAAGGCCATCCG
TCAGGATGGCCTTCTGCTTAGTTTGATGCCTGGCAGTTTATGGCGGGCGTCCTGCCCGCCACCCTCCGGG
CCGTTGCTTCACAACGTTCAAATCCGCTCCCGGCGGATTTGTCCTACTCAGGAGAGCGTTCACCGACAAA
CAACAGATAAAACGAAAGGCCCAGTCTTCCGACTGAGCCTTTCGTTTTATTTGATGCCTGGCAGTTCCCT
ACTCTCGCGTTAACGCTAGCATGGATGTTTTCCCAGTCACGACGTTGTAAAACGACGGCCAGTCTTAAGC
TCGGGCCCCAAATAATGATTTTATTTTGACTGATAGTGACCTGTTCGTTGCAACAAATTGATGAGCAATG
CTTTTTTATAATGCCAACTTTGTACAAAAAAGCAGGCTCCGGGGCCGCCCCCTTCACCATGAAAGAGATC
GCTAACCTGGAGAAAGAAATTGCGTCTCTGGAAAAAAAGGTTGCGGTTCTGAAACAGCGTAACGCTGCGC
ACAAACAGGAAGTTGCGGCTCTGCGTAAGGAAATCGCTTACGTGGAGGACGAAATCCAGTACGTTGAAGA
CGAATGATAAAAGGGTGGGCGCGCCGACCCAGCTTTCTTGTACAAAGTTGGCATTATAAGAAAGCATTGC
TTATCAATTTGTTGCAACGAACAGGTCACTATCAGTCAAAATAAAATCATTATTTGCCATCCAGCTGATA
TCCCCTATAGTGAGTCGTATTACATGGTCATAGCTGTTTCCTGGCAGCTCTGGCCCGTGTCTCAAAATCT
CTGATGTTACATTGCACAAGATAAAAATATATCATCATGAACAATAAAACTGTCTGCTTACATAAACAGT
AATACAAGGGGTGTTATGAGCCATATTCAACGGGAAACGTCGAGGCCGCGATTAAATTCCAACATGGATG
CTGATTTATATGGGTATAAATGGGCTCGCGATAATGTCGGGCAATCAGGTGCGACAATCTATCGCTTGTA
TGGGAAGCCCGATGCGCCAGAGTTGTTTCTGAAACATGGCAAAGGTAGCGTTGCCAATGATGTTACAGAT
GAGATGGTCAGACTAAACTGGCTGACGGAATTTATGCCTCTTCCGACCATCAAGCATTTTATCCGTACTC
CTGATGATGCATGGTTACTCACCACTGCGATCCCCGGAAAAACAGCATTCCAGGTATTAGAAGAATATCC
TGATTCAGGTGAAAATATTGTTGATGCGCTGGCAGTGTTCCTGCGCCGGTTGCATTCGATTCCTGTTTGT
AATTGTCCTTTTAACAGCGATCGCGTATTTCGTCTCGCTCAGGCGCAATCACGAATGAATAACGGTTTGG
TTGATGCGAGTGATTTTGATGACGAGCGTAATGGCTGGCCTGTTGAACAAGTCTGGAAAGAAATGCATAA
ACTTTTGCCATTCTCACCGGATTCAGTCGTCACTCATGGTGATTTCTCACTTGATAACCTTATTTTTGAC
GAGGGGAAATTAATAGGTTGTATTGATGTTGGACGAGTCGGAATCGCAGACCGATACCAGGATCTTGCCA
TCCTATGGAACTGCCTCGGTGAGTTTTCTCCTTCATTACAGAAACGGCTTTTTCAAAAATATGGTATTGA
TAATCCTGATATGAATAAATTGCAGTTTCATTTGATGCTCGATGAGTTTTTCTAATCAGAATTGGTTAAT
TGGTTGTAACACTGGCAGAGCATTACGCTGACTTGACGGGACGGCGCAAGCTCATGACCAAAATCCCTTA
ACGTGAGTTACGCGTCGTTCCACTGAGCGTCAGACCCCGTAGAAAAGATCAAAGGATCTTCTTGAGATCC
TTTTTTTCTGCGCGTAATCTGCTGCTTGCAAACAAAAAAACCACCGCTACCAGCGGTGGTTTGTTTGCCG
GATCAAGAGCTACCAACTCTTTTTCCGAAGGTAACTGGCTTCAGCAGAGCGCAGATACCAAATACTGTCC
TTCTAGTGTAGCCGTAGTTAGGCCACCACTTCAAGAACTCTGTAGCACCGCCTACATACCTCGCTCTGCT
AATCCTGTTACCAGTGGCTGCTGCCAGTGGCGATAAGTCGTGTCTTACCGGGTTGGACTCAAGACGATAG
TTACCGGATAAGGCGCAGCGGTCGGGCTGAACGGGGGGTTCGTGCACACAGCCCAGCTTGGAGCGAACGA
CCTACACCGAACTGAGATACCTACAGCGTGAGCATTGAGAAAGCGCCACGCTTCCCGAAGGGAGAAAGGC
GGACAGGTATCCGGTAAGCGGCAGGGTCGGAACAGGAGAGCGCACGAGGGAGCTTCCAGGGGGAAACGCC
TGGTATCTTTATAGTCCTGTCGGGTTTCGCCACCTCTGACTTGAGCGTCGATTTTTGTGATGCTCGTCAG
GGGGGCGGAGCCTATGGAAAAACGCCAGCAACGCGGCCTTTTTACGGTTCCTGGCCTTTTGCTGGCCTTT
TGCTCACATGTT
Features (pLannotate 1.2.2; 9 found; start..end, strand, type, name):
    121..213     +  CDS            lacI (fragment): lac repressor; lacI; The lac repressor binds to the lac operator to inhibit transcription in E. coli. This inhibition can be relieved by adding lactose or isopropyl-β-D-thiogalactopyranoside (IPTG).
    268..295     -  terminator     rrnB T2 terminator: transcription terminator T2 from the E. coli rrnB gene
    427..470     +  terminator     rrnB T1 terminator: Escherichia coli rrnB; transcription terminator T1 from the E. coli rrnB gene
    517..553     -  CDS            lacZα (fragment): LacZα fragment of β-galactosidase; lacZ fragment
    569..668     +  protein_bind   attL1: mutant version of attL; recombination site for the Gateway® LR reaction LR Clonase™
    867..966     -  protein_bind   attL2: mutant version of attL; recombination site for the Gateway® LR reaction LR Clonase™
    984..1002    -  promoter       T7 promoter: promoter for bacteriophage T7 RNA polymerase
   1136..1945    +  CDS            KanR: aminoglycoside phosphotransferase; aph(3')-Ia; confers resistance to kanamycin in bacteria or G418 (Geneticin®) in eukaryotes
   2092..2680    +  rep_origin     ori: high-copy-number ColE1/pMB1/pBR322/pUC origin of replication
