[The description below was written by a language model from this plasmid's Addgene catalogue record and pLannotate feature annotations shown in this document.]
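Description:
pENTR-SYNZIP8 is a Gateway entry clone built on the Invitrogen pENTR/D-TOPO backbone, carrying a short synthetic open reading frame for SYNZIP8, one member of a set of designed heterospecific coiled-coil peptides. The 156 bp insert was introduced by directional TOPO cloning, giving a plasmid of about 2.7 kb. It is propagated in E. coli from a high-copy ColE1/pUC-type origin and selected with kanamycin through an aminoglycoside phosphotransferase (KanR) gene.

In the annotated sequence the insert lies in the roughly 200 bp interval between the attL1 and attL2 recombination sites, although the SYNZIP8 coding region itself was not called as a feature by the automated annotation. These attL sites allow the peptide coding sequence to be moved by an LR Clonase reaction into any attR-bearing destination vector, which then supplies the promoter, fusion partners or tags needed for expression. The entry vector provides no promoter positioned to express the insert in the sense direction: the only promoter annotated is a T7 promoter just outside attL2 on the reverse strand, so it points back towards the insert in the antisense direction. The rrnB T1 and T2 terminators upstream of attL1 insulate the cloning site from read-through transcription originating in the backbone, and the small lacI and lacZα fragments reported are backbone remnants rather than functional genes. M13 forward and reverse priming sites flank the cassette for sequence verification.

The plasmid serves as a modular source of SYNZIP8 for building fusion proteins in which defined coiled-coil pairing is used to direct specific protein–protein association, in vitro or in cells. The record does not state SYNZIP8's binding partners.
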