Addgene plasmid #80664: pENTR-SYNZIP8
Purpose: Encodes the synthetic coiled coil peptide SYNZIP8
Depositing lab: Amy Keating. Depositing organization: Massachusetts Institute of Technology. Publication: SYNZIP protein interaction toolbox: in vitro and in vivo specifications of heterospecific coiled-coil interaction domains. Thompson KE, Bashor CJ, Lim WA, Keating AE. ACS Synth Biol. 2012 Apr 20;1(4):118-29. 10.1021/sb200015u PubMed 22558529.
Backbone
  Vector backbone: pENTR_D-TOPO
  Backbone manufacturer: Invitrogen
  Backbone size w/o insert (bp): 2586
  Vector type: Entry vector
Growth in bacteria
  Bacterial resistance: Kanamycin, 50 μg/mL
  Growth temperature: 37°C
  Growth strain: DH5alpha
  Copy number: Unknown
Gene/Insert
  Gene/Insert name: SYNZIP8
  Species: Synthetic
  Insert size (bp): 156
  Cloning method: TOPO Cloning
  Sequencing primers: 5′ M13 (-21) Forward, TGTAAAACGACGGCCAGT; 3′ M13 Reverse, CAGGAAACAGCTATGAC
Terms and licenses: Academic/Nonprofit Terms; Industry Terms: Not Available to Industry
How to cite: pENTR-SYNZIP8 was a gift from Amy Keating (Addgene plasmid # 80664 ; http://n2t.net/addgene:80664 ; RRID:Addgene_80664)
