>Addgene plasmid #80664 | pENTR-SYNZIP8 | depositor partial sequence | sequence record 157331 | SYNZIP8
AAAGAGATCGCTAACCTGGAGAAAGAAATTGCGTCTCTGGAAAAAAAGGTTGCGGTTCTGAAACAGCGTA
ACGCTGCGCACAAACAGGAAGTTGCGGCTCTGCGTAAGGAAATCGCTTACGTGGAGGACGAAATCCAGTA
CGTTGAAGACGAATGATAA
