>Addgene plasmid #80664 | pENTR-SYNZIP8 | addgene partial sequence | sequence record 164187 | M13-F20 5'-TGTAAAACGACGGCCAGT-3'
TTTGTACAAAAAAGCAGGCTCCGGGGCCGCCCCCTTCACCATGAAAGAGATCGCTAACCTGGAGAAAGAA
ATTGCGTCTCTGGAAAAAAAGGTTGCGGTTCTGAAACAGCGTAACGCTGCGCACCAACAGGAAGTTGCGG
CTCTGCGTAAGGAAATC
