>Addgene plasmid #80664 | pENTR-SYNZIP8 | addgene partial sequence | sequence record 164188 | M13-Rev 5'-CAGGAAACAGCTATGACC-3'
CAGCTGGATGGCAAATAATGATTTTATTTTGACTGATAGTGACCTGTTCGTTGCAACAAATTGATAAGCA
ATGCTTTCTTATAATGCCAACTTTGTACAAGAAAGCTGGGTCGGCGCGCCCACCCTTTTATCATTCGTCT
TCAACGTACTGGATTTCGTCCTCCACGTAAGCGATTTCCTTACGCAGAGCCGCAACTTCCTGTTTGTGCG
CAGCGTTACGCTGTTTCAGAACCGCAACCTTTTTTTCCAGAGACGCAATTTCTTTCTCCAGGTTAGC
